>Addgene plasmid #115651 | pJH298 | addgene full sequence | sequence record 223078 | Addgene NGS Result
GGGGCTTAATTATATCAATTTGGGTGGCCCCACAGCGCCTCCAAGGCGCCAGTCCTGTTTTGACAAGTTG
CCTCTGGAAGCCTCTACAATGCCTCTCTTCTTTTTCTCCAGAGTAAAGCGGAGGCCAGGGGCCCCCGGCC
TCTGCTTAATACTAAAAAAAACAGCTAGTGACTTCCTGCTTAACTGACTCACTGCCCTCTGGAGGGCAGT
TGCCTAGCAACTAATTAAAAGAGGATGTCGCACGGCCAGCTGCGGTCAGCTAGTGACTTCCTGCTTAACT
GACTCACTGCCCTCTGGAGGGCAGTTGCCTAGCAACTAATTAAAAGAGGATGTGACTCACGGCCAGCAGC
TGCGGTCAGCTAGTGACTCACGGCCAGCTGCGGTCAGCTAGTGACTTCCTGCTTAACTGACTTGACATTT
TCTATTTTAAGAGTCGGGAGGAAAATTACTGTGTTGGAGGCCCTCCGCCATCTTCTGAAGCTGATCAAGT
AAGTGAATTTTCAAAATGGGAGCCGCACTGACTATTCTAGTAGACCTCATCGAGGGATTAGCTGAAGTGT
CTACCCTTACGGGACTCTCGGCAGAAGCTATTTTATCTGGAGAAGCCCTCGCTGCCCTTGATGGCGAAAT
TACAGCTCTGACTTTGGAGGGTGTAATGAGTTCGGAGACAGCCCTAGCAACTATGGGTATTTCAGAGGAG
GTGTATGGGTTTGTCAGTACTGTGCCTGTGTTTGTAAATCGAACAGCGGGGGCTATATGGCTGATGCAGA
CAGTTCAAGGTGCCTCTACTATTTCCCTAGCAGATCTGAGCTTGCATGCCTGCAGGTCGATCCCC
[124 nt withheld, positions 836-959]
C
[91 nt withheld, positions 961-1051]
A
[49 nt withheld, positions 1053-1101]
CCTTTGACGTTGGAGTCCACGTTCTTT
[37 nt withheld, positions 1129-1165]
ACCCTATCTCGGTCTATTCTTTTGATTTATAAGGGATTTTGCCGATTTCGGCCTATTGGTTAAAAAATGA
GCTGATTTAACAAAAATTTAACGCGAATTTTAACAAAATATTAACGCTTACAATTTAAATATTTGCTTAT
ACAATCT
[37 nt withheld, positions 1313-1349]
GGGTACCGAGCTCGAATTCAGATCTGCTAGGAATACAGCGGTACCTACACAACGAAGAGGTCCCTACTGT
AAATAGAAATATGGCGTTGATACCATGGCGGGATCAATTCGAGCTCGCCCGGGGACGGATCGACTCTAGG
GGTACCGAGCTCGAATTCCCTCCGGCGAATTTCTGCCATTCATCCGCTTATTATCACTTATTCAGGCGTA
GCAACCAGGCGTTTAAGGGCACCAATAACTGCCTTAAAAAAATTACGCCCCGCCCTGCCACTCATCGCAG
TACTGTTGTAATTCATTAAGCATTCTGCCGACATGGAAGCCATCACAAACGGCATGATGAACCTGAATCG
CCAGCGGCATCAGCACCTTGTCGCCTTGCGTATAATATTTGCCCATGGTGAAAACGGGGGCGAAGAAGTT
GTCCATATTGGCCACGTTTAAATCAAAACTGGTGAAACTCACCCAGGGATTGGCTGAGACGAAAAACATA
TTCTCAATAAACCCTTTAGGGAAATAGGCCAGGTTTTCACCGTAACACGCCACATCTTGCGAATATATGT
GTAGAAACTGCCGGAAATCGTCGTGGTATTCACTCCAGAGCGATGAAAACGTTTCAGTTTGCTCATGGAA
AACGGTGTAACAAGGGTGAACACTATCCCATATCACCAGCTCACCGTCTTTCATTGCCATACGGAATTCC
GGATGAGCATTCATCAGGCGGGCAAGAATGTGAATAAAGGCCGGATAAAACTTGTGCTTATTTTTCTTTA
CGGTCTTTAAAAAGGCCGTAATATCCAGCTGAACGGTCTGGTTATAGGTACATTGAGCAACTGACTGAAA
TGCCTCAAAATGTTCTTTACGATGCCATTGGGATATATCAACGGTGGTATATCCAGTGATTTTTTTCTCC
ATTTTAGCTTCCTTAGCTCCTGAAAATCTCGCCAAGCTGATCCCCGGGGATCCCGAGGGTTTTTGTACAG
CCAGACAGTGGAGTACTACCACTGTGGGATCCTCTCATCGATGAGAGGATCGACGACGACATGGCTCGAT
TGGCGCGACAAGTTGCTGCGATTCTCACCAATAAAAAACGCCCGGCGGCAACCGAGCGTTCTGAACAAAT
CCAGATGGAGTTCTGAGGTCATTACTGGAGACCTGCCGAGTGGTTCAGCAGGTGGAAGAGGGACTGGATT
CCAAAGTTCTCAATGCTGCTTGCTGTTCTTGAATGGGGGGTCGTTGATCCCCCATCGATGAGAGTCGACC
ACAGTGCTACAGACTGGAACAAAAACCCTGCAGTCGACCTGCAGCCCAAGCTTGGCGTAATCATGGTCAT
AGCTGTTTCCTGTGTGAAATTGTTATCCGCTCACAATTCCACACAACATACGAGCCGGAAGCATAAAGTG
TAAAGCCTGGGGTGCCTAATGAGTGAGCTAACTCACATTAATTGCGTTGCGCTCACTGCCCGCTTTCCAG
TCGGGAAACCTGTCGTGCCAGCTGCATTAATGAATCGGCCAACGCGCGGGGAGAGGCGGTTTGCGTATTG
GGCGCTCTTCCGCTTCCTCGCTCACTGACTCGCTGCGCTCGGTCGTTCGGCTGCGGCGAGCGGTATCAGC
TCACTCAAAGGCGGTAATACGGTTATCCACAGAATCAGGGGATAACGCAGGAAAGAACATGTGAGCAAAA
GGCCAGCAAAAGGCCAGGAACCGTAAAAAGGCCGCGTTGCTGGCGTTTTTCCATAGGCTCCGCCCCCCTG
ACGAGCATCACAAAAATCGACGCTCAAGTCAGAGGTGGCGAAACCCGACAGGACTATAAAGATACCAGGC
GTTTCCCCCTGGAAGCTCCCTCGTGCGCTCTCCTGTTCCGACCCTGCCGCTTACCGGATACCTGTCCGCC
TTTCTCCCTTCGGGAAGCGTGGCGCTTTCTCATAGCTCACGCTGTAGGTATCTCAGTTCGGTGTAGGTCG
TTCGCTCCAAGCTGGGCTGTGTGCACGAACCCCCCGTTCAGCCCGACCGCTGCGCCTTATCCGGTAACTA
TCGTCTTGAGTCCAACCCGGTAAGACACGACTTATCGCCACTGGCAGCAGCCACTGGTAACAGGATTAGC
AGAGCGAGGTATGTAGGCGGTGCTACAGAGTTCTTGAAGTGGTGGCCTAACTACGGCTACACTAGAAGAA
CAGTATTTGGTATCTGCGCTCTGCTGAAGCCAGTTACCTTCGGAAAAAGAGTTGGTAGCTCTTGATCCGG
CAAACAAACCACCGCTGGTAGCGGTGGTTTTTTTGTTTGCAAGCAGCAGATTACGCGCAGAAAAAAAGGA
TCTCAAGAAGATCCTTTGATCTTTTCTACGGGGTCTGACGCTCAGTGGAACGAAAACTCACGTTAAGGGA
TTTTGGTCATGAGATTATCAAAAAGGATCTTCACCTAGATCCTTTTAAATTAAAAATGAAGTTTTAAATC
AATCTAAAGTATATATGAGTAAACTTGGTCTGACAGTTACCAATGCTTAATCAGTGAGGCACCTATCTCA
GCGATCTGTCTATTTCGTTCATCCATAGTTGCCTGACTCCCCGTCGTGTAGATAACTACGATACGGGAGG
GCTTACCATCTGGCCCCAGTGCTGCAATGATACCGCGAGACCCACGCTCACCGGCTCCAGATTTATCAGC
AATAAACCAGCCAGCCGGAAGGGCCGAGCGCAGAAGTGGTCCTGCAACTTTATCCGCCTCCATCCAGTCT
ATTAATTGTTGCCGGGAAGCTAGAGTAAGTAGTTCGCCAGTTAATAGTTTGCGCAACGTTGTTGCCATTG
CTACAGGCATCGTGGTGTCACGCTCGTCGTTTGGTATGGCTTCATTCAGCTCCGGTTCCCAACGATCAAG
GCGAGTTACATGATCCCCCATGTTGTGCAAAAAAGCGGTTAGCTCCTTCGGTCCTCCGATCGTTGTCAGA
AGTAAGTTGGCCGCAGTGTTATCACTCATGGTTATGGCAGCACTGCATAATTCTCTTACTGTCATGCCAT
CCGTAAGATGCTTTTCTGTGACTGGTGAGTACTCAACCAAGTCATTCTGAGAATAGTGTATGCGGCGACC
GAGTTGCTCTTGCCCGGCGTCAATACGGGATAATACCGCGCCACATAGCAGAACTTTAAAAGTGCTCATC
ATTGGAAAACGTTCTTCGGGGCGAAAACTCTCAAGGATCTTACCGCTGTTGAGATCCAGTTCGATGTAAC
CCACTCGTGCACCCAACTGATCTTCAGCATCTTTTACTTTCACCAGCGTTTCTGGGTGAGCAAAAACAGG
AAGGCAAAATGCCGCAAAAAAGGGAATAAGGGCGACACGGAAATGTTGAATACTCATACTCTTCCTTTTT
CAATATTATTGAAGCATTTATCAGGGTTATTGTCTCATGAGCGGATACATATTTGAATGTATTTAGAAAA
ATAAACAAATAGGGGTTCCGCGCACATTTCCCCGAAAAGTGCCACCTGACGTCTAAGAAACCATTATTAT
CATGACATTAACCTATAAAAATAGGCGTATCACGAGGCCCTTTCGTCTCGCGCGTTTCGGTGATGACGGT
GAAAACCTCTGACACATGCAGCTCCCGGAGACGGTCACAGCTTGTCTGTAAGCGGATGCCGGGAGCAGAC
AAGCCCGTCAGGGCGCGTCAGCGGGTGTTGGCGGGTGTCGGGGCTGGCTTAACTATGCGGCATCAGAGCA
GATTGTACTGAGAGTGCACCATATGCGGTGTGAAATACCGCACAGATGCGTAAGGAGAAAATACCGCATC
AGGCGCCATTCGCCATTCAGGCTGCGCAACTGTTGGGAAGGGCGATCGGTGCGGGCCTCTTCGCTATTAC
GCCAGCTGGCGAAAGGGGGATGTGCTGCAAGGCGATTAAGTTGGGTAACGCCAGGGTTTTCCCAGTCACG
ACGTTGTAAAACGACGGCCAGTGAATTGACCGCTTTGGAAAAACAAAGACTGTATTTCCTGGAAATTAAT
GTTTATTCAATAAACTGTGTATTCAGCTATATTCACATATGTCCTTCAAGGGGTCGTCGCCTTCTTGCAC
ATTACAAAGTATATCACAAAACAAACTGTAGGAGCACTCACTAGCAAACTGGTCACGAACCTCCTTCACA
AGACCCTGAATATCAGGATCAAATACATCTGAAGTGAAATTCCATATGAGTAATAGGGCAAGGGTATCTC
CACTCTGAATAATTCTTTCCCTTTGCAAAAATTCACACTTTTCAAGAGATTGGGCCAGATGGGGTTTGCA
GGTGAAATCCAACACCATGTGAAACCGGGCCCATACTGTTTGTGGTAGGAGATATTCATTCATTGTACAC
ACACAGGGTGGAAAGAGTTGTGACCTTTTGTTGCTGTGCTTTTTTTCTAGATTGACCTTTACACTCCCAT
CCAGGTAGTCCCTGAGATTATCTAGATTAGCCACTCCCATCCCTGGCTGCAGTTGTTTGTTCAAGGCTAT
TTGACCCTTTACATCTTCAAAACAGACCACAAACTGGTCCTGTGCCACACCAAGCTCAAAAGCAAGTTTA
TCTGCAGGGCAATTTATGTTGAGAGACTTGCCTCCTAACAGGCTAATAAGCGCGGCTGCTAGGCCTGTCT
TTCCTGAATTAACTGGTCCTCTAAAAAGTATGTTGCGTCGTTTTGGCACATTTTCTGTTAGCAGCTTAAG
CATCTTAAACAGGGTTTGAGGAAAGTCCTCTAAAAGACACTGGTACCAAGCGACACCTGCTAGGTAGAGT
AGAGCATCGGAGGAGCCAAGTTCTTTTAGCCTGAGGAGAGACTGTTGCAATCTCTCCTTTAATAGCTGGC
TGCGGGTACACTCTACTAATTTCAGTCTCCTGGATGCCAAGACTCCGTCAGCTGCCTGCTGACAGATTGT
CTTTTGAGCTTTACAATTCAGGAAGAGGTCTGCATTCTCTGCATGCTTTCTATGGTTTTTCCAATGTATT
TGGAGGCGGGTTTCCTCTTTGCTACACTTTATGCATGAAGGAACCTCTTTGGCAAAATCAAGATAATACC
CCATAATTAACAGGGGATCATCAAGGTTGTTTTCTAGTGCAAAGTCTGCTACCATAATCCAGTCTACTGC
TTTCTGTTCTTCTGGCTCGTCTGTAAACTCGAATTGGTGGAGGCCTGGCTTATTTTCTGTTATTAACTGA
AATGGTGCTGCGGTTACAACTTGATAGCATTCCATAGGCTTGGTGACTGCCTTACACATTAGGAAGCTGA
CGCTGCAAAGCTTAGAGCAATAATTCTTAACTGCTGAAACCCTGTGCTTAGTCATAGTTAGAAAGAACAG
CATGCCCCCCTCCTCATAATGGACCAGGCATTTGAATTCGGGCCTGAACTTCCCTATGGTATCATATAAT
TGTTTGCATTTCTCTTTGGTGGAGTATACTAGAAATGCCGGGAACGTTTTATTAGAATAAATAGCATGAG
ACAAATACCCAGTAAGGCTGCTAGGAAAGTCACTAGGAGCAGGGTCCTCCCTAGCCTTCTTAGGTGGCGT
TGCATTGAATGAGCTCTGAGAGCAGCTCTGTGAGTAGCTCTCATTCTCTGACTCGCATCTAGGATCGGAT
CGAAATGAGCCCTCTGCAAATCCCGAAGAATCAGACCCTCCCATGGACTCAGACCCGCCCTGGGAATGAT
AGGGGGGGGGATGAGCTGGGGTACTTGTTCCTCCGGTAGGATGTCCAAATACAGATCCTCCATTGGCATG
TACTCCTCCTCCTCCTCCTCCAGTGGCTCCAGCTGGTCTTGGTCGCTTTCTGGATACAGGAGTTCTGGGG
GGGTCCGGGGATATGCTGTCATCGGGCTCAGCAACACAAGGATTTCGTCTTCTTCCAGCAGTATGTGCGG
GTGTATCTGTTGGAGAACTCGGGTTGGGGGATAGGAGTGGCTCCTCATAACAGAATAGGTCGGGTTGCTC
AGAAGACTCGGCAGTCTTAGGCGGCGACTGGTAGCTGGGGTCCCACTTTCTGAAGAAATCATTCCATTCC
CTTGTGAAGTACTTGCTTCCATAGCTGAATGACCAGTAGTCATCGTGTAGTGGACTGTGGCCGCTCTCCT
CAGTTCCTCGCTCCGCCGTTCTAGGGGGAGAGCCCTGTAAGAATATAGGCCGTAAATACCCACCCGCCCT
CTTGATACTTACTTGGATTATACACGCTGTGCACATCCAGGTCCAGCCAGTCTATAGGCATGCTTGCAAT
GAAGTCTGCATACAGGTTCAGCACATCTCGGGTTGGTGTTCCAAACCATTGCATGTAACATTCAAGACAA
AAACATTCTCCAAGTACTAGGCACCTGGCATCACATTTGTCTTTGAGCTCTCTATGTTGCTTTCTAAGCA
GGCATAATATACAACTACATGAGCTGTATTTAACATTTACTAGGCAGGTAAGAGGCATTCTGCAGAACCG
CTGGTAGTATCTATCACCAAAGGTGTCTTTGGTACTTAGATTCCACCCATCCGCATGTAGCCTTCTTACC
TGGAAGCCGGTTCCTCCTAGATTCATTCTCAGATTGTATACTTCAGTTTTAAATGTTCCCCAGAGACTGT
TCAATTCCTGCATTAAGGCATGGCTTCCACCTTTGTCTGGGTGCAGTAGCAGTGACTGCTGCTTATATGC
CTGCTGCATTCTTCCAAAATCCCCCCATAGTTGTCTGGGAAGTTTTAGAAGTTCTAGCAGCCTTTCTTTG
TCAGCTCTGCTCAGAACTCTATCCATGATGGTGGTGAGGCTGAAATGAGGCGGGAAGAGGCGGTT
Features (pLannotate 1.2.2; 22 found; start..end, strand, type, name):
    506..799     +  CDS            VP2_POVMC (fragment): Experimental evidence at protein level: Swiss-Prot protein existence level 1. [Isoform VP3]: structural protein that resides within the core of the capsid surrounded by 72 VP1 pentamers. Following virus endocytosis and trafficking to the endoplasmic reticulum, VP2 and VP3 form oligomers and integrate into the endoplasmic reticulum membrane. Heterooligomer VP2-VP3 may create a viroporin for transporting the viral genome across the endoplasmic reticulum membrane to the cytoplasm. Nuclear entry of the viral DNA involves the selective exposure and importin recognition of VP2 or Vp3 nuclear localiz
    809..830     -  misc_feature   MCS (fragment): pUC18/19 multiple cloning site
    836..1264    +  rep_origin     f1 ori (sequence partly withheld): f1 bacteriophage origin of replication; arrow indicates direction of (+) strand synthesis
   1350..1368    -  misc_feature   MCS (fragment): pUC18/19 multiple cloning site
   1376..1453    +  CDS            VP2_POVMC (fragment): Experimental evidence at protein level: Swiss-Prot protein existence level 1. [Isoform VP3]: structural protein that resides within the core of the capsid surrounded by 72 VP1 pentamers. Following virus endocytosis and trafficking to the endoplasmic reticulum, VP2 and VP3 form oligomers and integrate into the endoplasmic reticulum membrane. Heterooligomer VP2-VP3 may create a viroporin for transporting the viral genome across the endoplasmic reticulum membrane to the cytoplasm. Nuclear entry of the viral DNA involves the selective exposure and importin recognition of VP2 or Vp3 nuclear localiz
   1489..1507    -  misc_feature   MCS (fragment): pUC18/19 multiple cloning site
   1602..2261    -  CDS            CmR: chloramphenicol acetyltransferase; cat; confers resistance to chloramphenicol
   2262..2290    -  promoter       cat promoter (fragment): promoter of the E. coli cat gene encoding chloramphenicol acetyltransferase
   2430..2464    -  terminator     lambda t0 terminator: minimal transcription terminator from phage lambda (Scholtissek and Grosse, 1987)
   2516..2581    +  CDS            cII (fragment): RPC2_LAMBD - Experimental evidence at protein level: Swiss-Prot protein existence level 1. Acts as a transcriptional activator that allows virus to initiate a latent state. Following infection, participates, together with cIII, in activation of the Pe and Pi promoters, which are responsible for the transcription of the cI (repressor) and int (integrase) genes, respectively. Both of these gene products are required for the establishment of latency. From Escherichia phage lambda (Bacteriophage lambda).
   2699..2715    -  protein_bind   lac operator: The lac repressor binds to the lac operator to inhibit transcription in E. coli. This inhibition can be relieved by adding lactose or isopropyl-β-D-thiogalactopyranoside (IPTG). lac repressor encoded by lacI
   2723..2753    -  promoter       lac promoter: promoter for the E. coli lac operon
   2768..2789    -  protein_bind   CAP binding site: CAP binding activates transcription in the presence of cAMP. E. coli catabolite activator protein
   2802..2894    -  CDS            lacI (fragment): lac repressor; lacI; The lac repressor binds to the lac operator to inhibit transcription in E. coli. This inhibition can be relieved by adding lactose or isopropyl-β-D-thiogalactopyranoside (IPTG).
   3077..3665    -  rep_origin     ori: high-copy-number ColE1/pMB1/pBR322/pUC origin of replication
   3836..4696    -  CDS            AmpR: β-lactamase; bla; confers resistance to ampicillin, carbenicillin, and related antibiotics
   4697..4801    -  promoter       AmpR promoter: bla
   4896..4931    +  CDS            rop (fragment): Rop protein, which maintains plasmids at low copy number; rop
   5033..5132    +  misc_feature   bom (fragment): basis of mobility region from pBR322
   5138..5295    -  CDS            lacZα (fragment): LacZα fragment of β-galactosidase; lacZ fragment
   5365..7476    -  CDS            LT_POVBG (fragment): Experimental evidence at protein level: Swiss-Prot protein existence level 1. Isoform large T antigen is a key early protein essential for both driving viral replication and inducing cellular transformation. Plays a role in viral genome replication by driving entry of quiescent cells into the cell cycle and by autoregulating the synthesis of viral early mRNA. Displays highly oncogenic activities by corrupting the host cellular checkpoint mechanisms that guard cell division and the transcription, replication, and repair of DNA. Participates in the modulation of cellular gene expression preceedi
   7508..8095    -  CDS            MT_POVBG (fragment): Experimental evidence at protein level: Swiss-Prot protein existence level 1. Plays a role in transformation by modulating the activities of cellular proteins involved in control of cell proliferation and by acting as a functional homolog of an activated tyrosine kinase- associated growth-factor receptor. Recruits upon association with host Ppp2/PP2A the Src tyrosine kinase components Src, Yes and Fyn, thereby activating their kinase activity. Activation of Shc1, Pclg1 and p85 mediate signal transduction pathways leading to cell cycle progression and cell division. MT plays also a role in regu
