[The description below was written by a language model from this plasmid's Addgene catalogue record and pLannotate feature annotations shown in this document.]
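Description:
pJH298 is an extrachromosomal V(D)J recombination substrate built on a shuttle backbone that fuses pUC13 with the early region of the polyoma virus genome. The pUC portion supplies the high-copy ColE1/pUC origin and the β-lactamase gene for ampicillin selection in E. coli. The polyoma early region, annotated in the 8,134-nt sequence as large T and middle T antigen coding fragments, lets the plasmid replicate autonomously in murine cells. The feature table also picks up short polyoma VP2/VP3 fragments, an f1 origin, remnants of the pUC polylinker and small lacI, lacZα, rop and bom fragments. The depositor's description assigns no role to any of these.

The assay cassette sits in the pUC cloning region. It consists of a prokaryotic promoter (annotated as the lac promoter with its operator and CAP site), a transcription terminator (annotated as lambda t0 alongside a cII fragment) and the chloramphenicol acetyltransferase (cat) gene. The terminator blocks cat expression in the unrearranged plasmid. It is flanked by a synthetic 39-bp fragment carrying a 12-spacer recombination signal at the promoter-proximal SalI site, and by a 49-bp fragment carrying a 23-spacer signal at the BamHI site next to cat. Both signals have consensus heptamers and nonamers, and they are the only immunoglobulin- or T-cell-receptor-related sequences on the plasmid. They are too short to be annotated in the feature table.

By the logic of this design, V(D)J recombination between the two signals in transfected lymphoid cells would relieve the terminator block, so recovered plasmids would confer chloramphenicol as well as ampicillin resistance on E. coli. The record does not state the relative orientation of the signals, or whether signal or coding joints are retained on the product. The associated publication concerns the joining defect in murine severe combined immune deficiency.
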