Addgene plasmid #115651: pJH298
Purpose: recombination substrate
Depositing lab: Martin Gellert. Publication: The defect in murine severe combined immune deficiency: joining of signal sequences but not coding segments in V(D)J recombination. Lieber MR, Hesse JE, Lewis S, Bosma GC, Rosenberg N, Mizuuchi K, Bosma MJ, Gellert M. Cell. 1988 Oct 7. 55(1):7-16. 10.1016/0092-8674(88)90004-9 PubMed 3167977.
Backbone
  Vector backbone: pUC13
Growth in bacteria
  Bacterial resistance: Ampicillin, 100 μg/mL
  Growth temperature: 37°C
  Growth strain: DH5alpha
  Copy number: High Copy
Gene/Insert
  Gene/Insert name: V(D)J recombination substrate
  Cloning method: Restriction Enzyme; 5′ cloning site unknown (unknown if destroyed); 3′ cloning site unknown (unknown if destroyed)
  Sequencing primers: 5′ unknown
Terms and licenses: Academic/Nonprofit Terms; Industry Terms: Not Available to Industry
Depositor comments: The plasmid backbone is a fusion of pUC13 and the early region of the polyoma virus genome, which allows the plasmids to replicate autonomously in E. coli and murine cells, respectively. Various DNA fragments pertinent to this recombination assay are inserted into the multipurpose cloning site of pUC13, including a prokaryotic promoter, the structural gene encoding chloramphenicol acetyltransferase (cat), and the intervening transcription terminator. The terminator is flanked on the promoter-proximal side by a unique SalI site and on the cat gene side by a unique BamHI site. DNA fragments containing V(D)J recombination signals are inserted into these unique sites. (These signals are the only DNA segments related to Ig genes or TCR genes included on the plasmid). A 39-bp fragment containing a 12-signal, created by annealing of synthesized complementary oligonucleotides with protruding ends compatible with SalI, is inserted into the SalI site of the backbone. A 49bp fragment containing a 23-signal, made similarly but with protruding ends compatible with BamHI, is inserted into the BamHI site of the backbone. pJH298 contains signals bearing the consensus versions of heptamers and nonamers.
How to cite: pJH298 was a gift from Martin Gellert (Addgene plasmid # 115651 ; http://n2t.net/addgene:115651 ; RRID:Addgene_115651)
